>Addgene plasmid #31516 | MDH1-miR-31SM-PGK-GFP-Blast | depositor partial sequence | sequence record 14436 | Author sequence
GATTTGGGAATCTTATAAGTTCTGTATGAGACCACTCGAGTGCCTTCAAAATTGGACACTCTAAGGACCA
CTGCATTGTTACATTAGGAAACAGCTTGTGTTTTCAACTAATGGGTGTGTTTTCTCTCCTCAGGTGGAAG
GAGAGATTGTGGAAAAGCATAACAACGAAGAGGGATGGTATTGCTCCTGTAACTCGGAACTGGAGAGGAC
CGTTAATGCTGGCATAGCTGTTGAACTGAGAACCTGCTATGCCAACATGAACGGATCTTTCCTGTCTGAC
AGCAGCTTGGCTACCTCCGTCCTGTTCCTCCTTGTCTTGCTACAAGCCATCCATGATATGTAGGGCCCTG
TGACTTGGTCTGTCTCGCCCTGACTTCTCTCCAGTCCTATACCGAATCACTCGCTCTGTTCTAGCCACAC
TGGCCTTGAATTCTTGCCAAACCTACAGGTGGGGTCTTTCATTCCCCCCTTTTTCTGGAGACTAAATAAA
ATCTTTTATTTTATCGATAAGCTTGGCTGCAGGTCGACGCGGCCGCAATTCTTAATTAAGTTAACTCATT
AATTTCGGGTATATTTGAGTGGAATGAGTTCTTCAATCGTAGTTTTGACTAACTTGCCATTCATTTCTAT
TAACACAAAACAATCTGGTGCATAGTCTGAAATCAACTCCCTACACATACCACAAGGACTTACCACTCGA
ATACTTCTATCTACTTCGTCAGAATAAGGGTGTCTAACAGCTACAATCGTGTCAAAATCCTTTTGTCCAT
TCGAAACTGCACTACCAATCGCAATGGCTTCTGCACAAACAGTTACTCGTCCTATATACGCTTCAATATG
TACTGCCGAAATGATTTCTCCTGTTTTCGTACGAATTGCCGCTCCCACATGATGTTTATTATCCTCATAA
AGCATTGTAATCTTCTCTGTCGCTACTTCTACTAANTCTAGATCCTGTTGAGAAATGTTAAATGTTTTCA
TGGNATTATCATCGTGTTTTTCA
