>Addgene plasmid #31516 | MDH1-miR-31SM-PGK-GFP-Blast | addgene partial sequence | sequence record 36487 | EGFP-C 5'-CATGGTCCTGCTGGAGTTCGTG-3'
GNTNTCTGGCNGGNGAGCTGTCAGTAATGAGGATCACCGGGCAATTGAAGATCTAGTCGACCAATTCCGG
TTATTTTCCACCATATTGCCGTCTTTTGGCAATGTGAGGGCCCGGAAACCTGGCCCTGTCTTCTTGACGA
GCATTCCTAGGGGTCTTTCCCCTCTCGCCAAAGGAATGCAAGGTCTGTTGAATGTCGTGAAGGAAGCAGT
TCCTCTGGAAGCTTCTTGAAGACAAACAACGTCTGTAGCGACCCTTTGCAGGCAGCGGAACCCCCCACCT
GGCGACAGGTGCCTCTGCGGCCAAAAGCCACGTGTATAAGATACACCTGCAAAGGCGGCACAACCCCAGT
GCCACGTTGTGAGTTGGATAGTTGTGGAAAGAGTCAAATGGCTCTCCTCAAGCGTATTCAACAAGGGGCT
GAAGGATGCCCAGAAGGTACCCCATTGTATGGGATCTGATCTGGGGCCTCGGTGCACATGCTTTACATGT
GTTTAGTCGAGGTTAAAAAACGTCTAGGCCCCCCGAACCACGGGGACGTGGTTTTCCTTTGAAAAACACG
ATGATAATACCATGAAAACATTTAACATTTCTCAACAGGATCTAGAATTAGTAGAAGTAGCGACAGAGAA
GATTACAATGCTTTATGAGGATAATAAACATCATGTGGGAGCGGCAATTCGTACGAAAACAGGAGAAATC
ATTTCGGCAGTACATATTGAAGCGTATATAGGACGAGTAACTGTTTGTGCAGAAGCCATTGCGATTGGTA
GTGCAGTTTCGAATGGACAAAAGGATTTTGACACGATTGTAGCTGTTAGACACCCTTATTCTGACGAAGT
AGATAGAAGTATTCGAGTGGTAAGTCCTTGTGGTATGTGTAGGGGAGTTGATTTCAGACTATGCACCAGA
TTGNTTTTNGGTTATANANGAGGNGTNCAATCATGNANTC
