>Addgene plasmid #31516 | MDH1-miR-31SM-PGK-GFP-Blast | addgene partial sequence | sequence record 37624 | H1 5'-tcgctatgtgttctgggaaa-3'
GGATTGGGAATCTTATAAGTTCTGTATGAGACCACTCGAGTGCCTTCAAAATTGGACACTCTAAGGACCA
CTGCATTGTTACATTAGGAAACAGCTTGTGTTTTCAACTAATGGGTGTGTTTTCTCTCCTCAGGTGGAAG
GAGAGATTGTGGAAAAGCATAACAACGAAGAGGGATGGTATTGCTCCTGTAACTCGGAACTGGAGAGGAC
CGTTAATGCTGGCATAGCTGTTGAACTGAGAACCTGCTATGCCAACATGAACGGATCTTTCCTGTCTGAC
AGCAGCTTGGCTACCTCCGTCCTGTTCCTCCTTGTCTTGCTACAAGCCATCCATGATATGTAGGGCCCTG
TGACTTGGTCTGTCTCGCCCTGACTTCTCTCCAGTCCTATACCGAATCACTCGCTCTGTTCTAGCCACAC
TGGCCTTGAATTCTTGCCAAACCTACAGGTGGGGTCTTTCATTCCCCCCTTTTTCTGGAGACTAAATAAA
ATCTTTTATTTTATCGATAAGCTTGGCTGCAGGTCGACGCGGCCGCAATTCTTAATTAAGTTAACTCATT
AATTTCGGGTATATTTGAGTGGAATGAGTTCTTCAATCGTAGTTTTGACTAACTTGCCATTCATTTCTAT
TAACACAAAACAATCTGGTGCATAGTCTGAAATCAACTCCCTACACATACCACAAGGACTTACCACTCGA
ATACTTCTATCTACTTCGTCAGAATAAGGGTGTCTAACAGCTACAATCGTGTCAAAATCCTTTTGTCCAT
TCGAAACTGCACTACCAATCGCAATGGCTTCTGCACAAACAGTTACTCGTCCTATATACGCTTCAATATG
TACTG
