[The description below was written by a language model from this plasmid's Addgene catalogue record.]
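Description:
MDH1-miR-31SM-PGK-GFP-Blast is a retroviral mammalian expression vector built on the MSCV (murine stem cell virus) backbone and designed to deliver a mutated form of mouse miR-31 into target cells. It is propagated in E. coli under ampicillin selection. As an MSCV-based construct it is expected to be packaged into retroviral particles for stable integration into dividing mammalian cells, where transduced cells can be selected with blasticidin. No feature table is provided, so the exact arrangement of LTRs, packaging signal and bacterial origin cannot be confirmed from the record.

The insert is the mouse Mir31 gene carrying a seed mutation ("SM"). Altering the seed region, the short stretch that directs microRNA target recognition, is intended to abolish normal target pairing, so this plasmid serves as a negative control for a corresponding wild-type miR-31 expression vector. The promoter driving the microRNA is not listed explicitly, but the "H1" in the vector name and the use of an H1 sequencing primer at the 5′ end of the insert suggest expression from an H1 RNA polymerase III promoter, a common choice for small RNA expression. The name further indicates a separate PGK promoter cassette expressing GFP together with blasticidin resistance. The record lists GFP as a tag or fusion, but since a microRNA is not translated, GFP presumably acts as a reporter marking transduced cells; whether it is physically fused to the blasticidin marker is not stated. The associated publication concerns microRNA programs in normal and aberrant stem and progenitor cells, consistent with using this construct as a specificity control in functional studies of ectopic miR-31 expression.
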