Addgene plasmid #31516: MDH1-miR-31SM-PGK-GFP-Blast
Depositing lab: Chang-Zheng Chen. Depositing organization: Stanford University. Publication: MicroRNA programs in normal and aberrant stem and progenitor cells. Arnold CP, Tan R, Zhou B, Yue SB, Schaffert S, Biggs JR, Doyonnas R, Lo MC, Perry JM, Renault VM, Sacco A, Somervaille T, Viatour P, Brunet A, Cleary ML, Li L, Sage J, Zhang DE, Blau HM, Chen C, Chen CZ. Genome Res. 2011 May . 21(5):798-810. 10.1101/gr.111385.110 PubMed 21451113.
Backbone
  Vector backbone: MSCV
  Vector type: Mammalian Expression, Retroviral
  Selectable markers: Blasticidin
Growth in bacteria
  Bacterial resistance: Ampicillin, 100 μg/mL
  Growth temperature: 37°C
  Growth strain: DH5alpha
  Copy number: Unknown
Gene/Insert
  Gene/Insert name: miR-31 (alt name: miR31)
  Species: M. musculus (mouse)
  Mutation: seed mutant control
  Entrez Gene: Mir31 (a.k.a. Mir, Mirn31, miR-, miR-31, mmu-mir-, mmu-mir-31)
  Tag / fusion protein: GFP
  Cloning method: Restriction Enzyme
  Sequencing primers: 5′ H1
Terms and licenses: Academic/Nonprofit Terms; Industry Terms: Not Available to Industry
How to cite: MDH1-miR-31SM-PGK-GFP-Blast was a gift from Chang-Zheng Chen (Addgene plasmid # 31516 ; http://n2t.net/addgene:31516 ; RRID:Addgene_31516)
